Addgene plasmid #250508: pBabepuro-OsTIR1(F74G)-9xMyc
Purpose: Retroviral vector for stable expression of OsTIR1(F74G)-9xMyc in mammalian cell lines
Depositing lab: Kai Ge. Depositing organization: National Institute of Diabetes & Digestive & Kidney Diseases (NIDDK).
Backbone
  Vector backbone: pBabepuro
  Backbone size w/o insert (bp): 5000
  Total vector size (bp): 7300
  Vector type: Mammalian Expression, Retroviral
  Selectable markers: Puromycin
Growth in bacteria
  Bacterial resistance: Ampicillin, 100 μg/mL
  Growth temperature: 37°C
  Growth strain: NEB Stable
  Copy number: High Copy
Gene/Insert
  Gene/Insert name: TIR1(F74G)
  Species: Oryza sativa (rice)
  Tag / fusion protein: 9xMyc (C terminal on insert)
Terms and licenses: Academic/Nonprofit Terms; Industry Terms: Not Available to Industry
How to cite: pBabepuro-OsTIR1(F74G)-9xMyc was a gift from Kai Ge (Addgene plasmid # 250508 ; http://n2t.net/addgene:250508 ; RRID:Addgene_250508)
