[The description below was written by a language model from this plasmid's Addgene catalogue record and pLannotate feature annotations shown in this document.]
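Description:
pBabepuro-OsTIR1(F74G)-9xMyc is a Moloney murine leukemia virus-based retroviral vector built on the pBabepuro backbone for stable expression of a rice (Oryza sativa) TIR1 point mutant in mammalian cell lines. In bacteria it is maintained through a high-copy ColE1/pUC-type origin and selected with ampicillin via the β-lactamase gene and its own promoter. The catalogue lists a total size of about 7.3 kb, and the sequenced record is 7,224 nt.

The retroviral cassette is flanked by MMLV long terminal repeats. Downstream of the 5' LTR lie a packaging signal (Ψ) and a truncated gag segment lacking its start codon, which together promote efficient encapsidation of the vector RNA when the plasmid is introduced into a packaging cell line. No separate internal promoter is annotated upstream of the insert, which is consistent with the usual pBabe arrangement in which the 5' LTR drives the gene of interest. The OsTIR1 coding sequence carrying the F74G substitution is followed by a C-terminal array of Myc epitopes. The annotation tool matched this array as a fragment of a 13xMyc element, while the catalogue describes it as 9xMyc; the tag allows the protein to be detected with anti-Myc antibodies. An SV40 enhancer/early promoter then drives puromycin N-acetyltransferase, so transduced cells can be selected with puromycin. A short lacI fragment in the backbone appears to be a nonfunctional remnant.

OsTIR1 is an F-box protein that links a ubiquitin ligase to auxin-inducible degron-tagged proteins in an auxin-dependent manner. The F74G variant is generally used in second-generation auxin-inducible degron systems with a modified auxin ligand. The record itself states only that the plasmid is for stable expression in mammalian cells.
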