Features (pLannotate 1.2.2; 13 found; start..end, strand, type, name):
      8..477     +  LTR            LTR: long terminal repeat from Moloney murine leukemia virus
    601..875     +  misc_feature   MESV Ψ (fragment): packaging signal of murine embryonic stem cell virus
    942..1358    +  CDS            gag (truncated): truncated Moloney murine leukemia virus (MMLV) gag gene lacking the start codon
   1395..3119    +  CDS            OsTIR1: rice transport inhibitor response 1 protein F-box protein that mediates auxin-dependent interaction of a ubiquitin ligase with an auxin-inducible degron (Tan et al., 2007)
   3144..3494    +  CDS            13xMyc (fragment): 13 tandem Myc epitope tags
   3559..3888    +  promoter       SV40 promoter: SV40 enhancer and early promoter
   3898..4497    +  CDS            PuroR: puromycin N-acetyltransferase; pac from Streptomyces alboniger; confers resistance to puromycin
   4596..4717    +  LTR            3' LTR (ΔU3) (fragment): self-inactivating 3' long terminal repeat (LTR) from Moloney murine leukemia virus
   4718..5187    +  LTR            LTR: long terminal repeat from Moloney murine leukemia virus
   5253..5305    -  CDS            lacI (fragment): lac repressor; lacI; The lac repressor binds to the lac operator to inhibit transcription in E. coli. This inhibition can be relieved by adding lactose or isopropyl-β-D-thiogalactopyranoside (IPTG).
   5488..6076    -  rep_origin     ori: high-copy-number ColE1/pMB1/pBR322/pUC origin of replication
   6236..7096    -  CDS            AmpR: β-lactamase; bla; confers resistance to ampicillin, carbenicillin, and related antibiotics
   7097..7201    -  promoter       AmpR promoter: bla
>Addgene plasmid #250508 | pBabepuro-OsTIR1(F74G)-9xMyc | addgene full sequence | sequence record 497809 | Addgene NGS Result
CTGCAGCCTGAATATGGGCCAAACAGGATATCTGTGGTAAGCAGTTCCTGCCCCGGCTCAGGGCCAAGAA
CAGATGGAACAGCTGAATATGGGCCAAACAGGATATCTGTGGTAAGCAGTTCCTGCCCCGGCTCAGGGCC
AAGAACAGATGGTCCCCAGATGCGGTCCAGCCCTCAGCAGTTTCTAGAGAACCATCAGATGTTTCCAGGG
TGCCCCAAGGACCTGAAATGACCCTGTGCCTTATTTGAACTAACCAATCAGTTCGCTTCTCGCTTCTGTT
CGCGCGCTTCTGCTCCCCGAGCTCAATAAAAGAGCCCACAACCCCTCACTCGGGGCGCCAGTCCTCCGAT
TGACTGAGTCGCCCGGGTACCCGTGTATCCAATAAACCCTCTTGCAGTTGCATCCGACTTGTGGTCTCGC
TGTTCCTTGGGAGGGTCTCCTCTGAGTGATTGACTACCCGTCAGCGGGGGTCTTTCATTTGGGGGCTCGT
CCGGGATCGGGAGACCCCTGCCCAGGGACCACCGACCCACCACCGGGAGGCAAGCTGGCCAGCAACTTAT
CTGTGTCTGTCCGATTGTCTAGTGTCTATGACTGATTTTATGCGCCTGCGTCGGTACTAGTTAGCTAACT
AGCTCTGTATCTGGCGGACCCGTGGTGGAACTGACGAGTTCTGAACACCCGGCCGCAACCCTGGGAGACG
TCCCAGGGACTTTGGGGGCCGTTTTTGTGGCCCGACCTGAGGAAGGGAGTCGATGTGGAATCCGACCCCG
TCAGGATATGTGGTTCTGGTAGGAGACGAGAACCTAAAACAGTTCCCGCCTCCGTCTGAATTTTTGCTTT
CGGTTTGGAACCGAAGCCGCGCGTCTTGTCTGCTGCAGCGCTGCAGCATCGTTCTGTGTTGTCTCTGTCT
GACTGTGTTTCTGTATTTGTCTGAAAATTAGGGCCAGACTGTTACCACTCCCTTAAGTTTGACCTTAGGT
CACTGGAAAGATGTCGAGCGGATCGCTCACAACCAGTCGGTAGATGTCAAGAAGAGACGTTGGGTTACCT
TCTGCTCTGCAGAATGGCCAACCTTTAACGTCGGATGGCCGCGAGACGGCACCTTTAACCGAGACCTCAT
CACCCAGGTTAAGATCAAGGTCTTTTCACCTGGCCCGCATGGACACCCAGACCAGGTCCCCTACATCGTG
ACCTGGGAAGCCTTGGCTTTTGACCCCCCTCCCTGGGTCAAGCCCTTTGTACACCCTAAGCCTCCGCCTC
CTCTTCCTCCATCCGCCCCGTCTCTCCCCCTTGAACCTCCTCGTTCGACCCCGCCTCGATCCTCCCTTTA
TCCAGCCCTCACTCCTTCTCTAGGCGCCGGCCGGATCCCAGTGTGGTGGTACATCGCCGCCACCATGACG
TACTTCCCGGAGGAGGTGGTGGAGCACATCTTCAGCTTCCTGCCGGCGCAGCGCGACCGCAACACGGTCT
CGCTCGTCTGCAAGGTGTGGTACGAGATCGAGAGGCTGAGCCGCCGCGGCGTCTTCGTGGGCAACTGCTA
CGCCGTGCGCGCCGGCCGCGTCGCCGCGCGGTTCCCCAACGTGCGGGCGCTCACGGTGAAGGGGAAGCCC
CACGGCGCCGACTTCAACCTCGTGCCCCCCGACTGGGGCGGCTACGCGGGGCCGTGGATCGAGGCGGCCG
CGAGGGGATGCCACGGCCTGGAGGAGCTCAGGATGAAGCGGATGGTGGTGTCCGACGAGAGCCTCGAGCT
GCTGGCTCGCTCGTTCCCGCGGTTCAGGGCTCTTGTTCTTATCAGCTGCGAGGGGTTCAGCACTGACGGG
CTAGCCGCCGTCGCGAGCCATTGCAAGCTTCTGAGGGAGTTGGATTTGCAGGAAAATGAAGTGGAGGATC
GAGGGCCTAGGTGGCTTTCCTGCTTCCCTGATTCCTGCACATCACTTGTCTCATTGAATTTTGCCTGCAT
CAAAGGGGAGGTTAATGCTGGTTCACTGGAGAGACTTGTTAGCAGGTCCCCAAACCTGCGGAGTTTGAGG
CTGAATCGATCTGTATCGGTAGATACACTTGCAAAGATACTACTGCGTACCCCTAACTTGGAGGATTTGG
GGACAGGGAATTTGACAGATGACTTCCAAACTGAGTCCTACTTTAAGCTTACCAGTGCTCTGGAGAAATG
CAAGATGTTGAGGAGTTTGTCTGGATTCTGGGATGCTTCTCCTGTTTGCCTGTCATTTATCTACCCCCTG
TGTGCTCAACTGACAGGATTGAACTTGAGCTATGCACCCACACTTGATGCTTCTGACCTTACAAAAATGA
TTAGCCGCTGTGTGAAGCTCCAACGCCTTTGGGTACTGGATTGTATCTCGGACAAAGGCTTGCAAGTGGT
GGCCTCCAGTTGCAAAGACTTGCAAGAACTCAGGGTATTTCCATCAGATTTCTACGTAGCTGGTTATTCT
GCAGTGACAGAGGAGGGACTTGTTGCAGTATCCTTGGGCTGTCCAAAACTGAACTCACTACTGTACTTCT
GTCACCAAATGACTAATGCTGCACTAGTTACTGTCGCCAAGAACTGTCCAAATTTCACACGATTCAGACT
TTGTATTCTTGAGCCAGGGAAGCCTGATGTTGTGACAAGCCAACCATTAGATGAAGGCTTTGGAGCTATT
GTTCGTGAGTGCAAGGGATTACAACGTTTGTCAATATCTGGTCTTCTCACAGACAAAGTTTTCATGTATA
TTGGGAAATATGCAAAACAACTTGAGATGCTTTCTATAGCATTTGCTGGTGACAGTGATAAGGGTATGAT
GCATGTTATGAATGGATGCAAGAATTTAAGGAAACTGGAGATAAGAGATAGCCCGTTTGGTGATGCTGCA
CTCTTGGGGAATTTTGCTAGGTACGAGACAATGCGATCCCTTTGGATGTCATCTTGCAATGTCACGTTAA
AGGGGTGCCAAGTCCTTGCGTCAAAGATGCCGATGCTCAATGTTGAGGTCATAAATGAGCGGGATGGTAG
CAATGAAATGGAGGAAAACCATGGAGATCTGCCTAAAGTGGAGAAATTATATGTGTACCGCACAACTGCT
GGGGCGAGGGATGATGCACCAAATTTTGTTAAAATCCTAGTCGACTCCGGTTCTGCTGCTAGTGGTGAAC
AAAAGTTGATTTCTGAAGAAGATTTGAACGGTGAACAAAAGCTAATCTCCGAGGAAGACTTGAACGGTGA
ACAAAAATTAATCTCAGAAGAAGACTTGAACGGATCCTCTAGAGGTGAACAAAAGTTGATTTCTGAAGAA
GATTTGAACGGTGAACAAAAGCTAATCTCCGAGGAAGACTTGAACGGTGAACAAAAATTAATCTCAGAAG
AAGACTTGAACGGATCCTCTAGAGGTGAACAAAAGTTGATTTCTGAAGAAGATTTGAACGGTGAACAAAA
GCTAATCTCCGAGGAAGACTTGAACGGTGAACAAAAATTAATCTCAGAAGAAGACTTGAACGGATCCACT
AGCTAAAAAGTGGAACGATCATTCGAATTCGCCAGCACAGTGGTCGACCCTGTGGAATGTGTGTCAGTTA
GGGTGTGGAAAGTCCCCAGGCTCCCCAGCAGGCAGAAGTATGCAAAGCATGCATCTCAATTAGTCAGCAA
CCAGGTGTGGAAAGTCCCCAGGCTCCCCAGCAGGCAGAAGTATGCAAAGCATGCATCTCAATTAGTCAGC
AACCATAGTCCCGCCCCTAACTCCGCCCATCCCGCCCCTAACTCCGCCCAGTTCCGCCCATTCTCCGCCC
CATGGCTGACTAATTTTTTTTATTTATGCAGAGGCCGAGGCCGCCTCGGCCTCTGAGCTATTCCAGAAGT
AGTGAGGAGGCTTTTTTGGAGGCCTAGGCTTTTGCAAAAAGCTTACCATGACCGAGTACAAGCCCACGGT
GCGCCTCGCCACCCGCGACGACGTCCCCAGGGCCGTACGCACCCTCGCCGCCGCGTTCGCCGACTACCCC
GCCACGCGCCACACCGTCGATCCGGACCGCCACATCGAGCGGGTCACCGAGCTGCAAGAACTCTTCCTCA
CGCGCGTCGGGCTCGACATCGGCAAGGTGTGGGTCGCGGACGACGGCGCCGCGGTGGCGGTCTGGACCAC
GCCGGAGAGCGTCGAAGCGGGGGCGGTGTTCGCCGAGATCGGCCCGCGCATGGCCGAGTTGAGCGGTTCC
CGGCTGGCCGCGCAGCAACAGATGGAAGGCCTCCTGGCGCCGCACCGGCCCAAGGAGCCCGCGTGGTTCC
TGGCCACCGTCGGCGTCTCGCCCGACCACCAGGGCAAGGGTCTGGGCAGCGCCGTCGTGCTCCCCGGAGT
GGAGGCGGCCGAGCGCGCCGGGGTGCCCGCCTTCCTGGAGACCTCCGCGCCCCGCAACCTCCCCTTCTAC
GAGCGGCTCGGCTTCACCGTCACCGCCGACGTCGAGGTGCCCGAAGGACCGCGCACCTGGTGCATGACCC
GCAAGCCCGGTGCCTGACGCCCGCCCCACGACCCGCAGCGCCCGACCGAAAGGAGCGCACGACCCCATGC
ATCGATAAAATAAAAGATTTTATTTAGTCTCCAGAAAAAGGGGGGAATGAAAGACCCCACCTGTAGGTTT
GGCAAGCTAGCTTAAGTAACGCCATTTTGCAAGGCATGGAAAAATACATAACTGAGAATAGAGAAGTTCA
GATCAAGGTCAGGAACAGATGGAACAGCTGAATATGGGCCAAACAGGATATCTGTGGTAAGCAGTTCCTG
CCCCGGCTCAGGGCCAAGAACAGATGGAACAGCTGAATATGGGCCAAACAGGATATCTGTGGTAAGCAGT
TCCTGCCCCGGCTCAGGGCCAAGAACAGATGGTCCCCAGATGCGGTCCAGCCCTCAGCAGTTTCTAGAGA
ACCATCAGATGTTTCCAGGGTGCCCCAAGGACCTGAAATGACCCTGTGCCTTATTTGAACTAACCAATCA
GTTCGCTTCTCGCTTCTGTTCGCGCGCTTCTGCTCCCCGAGCTCAATAAAAGAGCCCACAACCCCTCACT
CGGGGCGCCAGTCCTCCGATTGACTGAGTCGCCCGGGTACCCGTGTATCCAATAAACCCTCTTGCAGTTG
CATCCGACTTGTGGTCTCGCTGTTCCTTGGGAGGGTCTCCTCTGAGTGATTGACTACCCGTCAGCGGGGG
TCTTTCACATGCAGCATGTATCAAAATTAATTTGGTTTTTTTTCTTAAGTATTTACATTAAATGGCCATA
GTTGCATTAATGAATCGGCCAACGCGCGGGGAGAGGCGGTTTGCGTATTGGGCGCTCTTCCGCTTCCTCG
CTCACTGACTCGCTGCGCTCGGTCGTTCGGCTGCGGCGAGCGGTATCAGCTCACTCAAAGGCGGTAATAC
GGTTATCCACAGAATCAGGGGATAACGCAGGAAAGAACATGTGAGCAAAAGGCCAGCAAAAGGCCAGGAA
CCGTAAAAAGGCCGCGTTGCTGGCGTTTTTCCATAGGCTCCGCCCCCCTGACGAGCATCACAAAAATCGA
CGCTCAAGTCAGAGGTGGCGAAACCCGACAGGACTATAAAGATACCAGGCGTTTCCCCCTGGAAGCTCCC
TCGTGCGCTCTCCTGTTCCGACCCTGCCGCTTACCGGATACCTGTCCGCCTTTCTCCCTTCGGGAAGCGT
GGCGCTTTCTCATAGCTCACGCTGTAGGTATCTCAGTTCGGTGTAGGTCGTTCGCTCCAAGCTGGGCTGT
GTGCACGAACCCCCCGTTCAGCCCGACCGCTGCGCCTTATCCGGTAACTATCGTCTTGAGTCCAACCCGG
TAAGACACGACTTATCGCCACTGGCAGCAGCCACTGGTAACAGGATTAGCAGAGCGAGGTATGTAGGCGG
TGCTACAGAGTTCTTGAAGTGGTGGCCTAACTACGGCTACACTAGAAGAACAGTATTTGGTATCTGCGCT
CTGCTGAAGCCAGTTACCTTCGGAAAAAGAGTTGGTAGCTCTTGATCCGGCAAACAAACCACCGCTGGTA
GCGGTGGTTTTTTTGTTTGCAAGCAGCAGATTACGCGCAGAAAAAAAGGATCTCAAGAAGATCCTTTGAT
CTTTTCTACGGGGTCTGACGCTCAGTGGAACGAAAACTCACGTTAAGGGATTTTGGTCATGAGATTATCA
AAAAGGATCTTCACCTAGATCCTTTTGCGGCCGCAAATCAATCTAAAGTATATATGAGTAAACTTGGTCT
GACAGTTACCAATGCTTAATCAGTGAGGCACCTATCTCAGCGATCTGTCTATTTCGTTCATCCATAGTTG
CCTGACTCCCCGTCGTGTAGATAACTACGATACGGGAGGGCTTACCATCTGGCCCCAGTGCTGCAATGAT
ACCGCGAGACCCACGCTCACCGGCTCCAGATTTATCAGCAATAAACCAGCCAGCCGGAAGGGCCGAGCGC
AGAAGTGGTCCTGCAACTTTATCCGCCTCCATCCAGTCTATTAATTGTTGCCGGGAAGCTAGAGTAAGTA
GTTCGCCAGTTAATAGTTTGCGCAACGTTGTTGCCATTGCTACAGGCATCGTGGTGTCACGCTCGTCGTT
TGGTATGGCTTCATTCAGCTCCGGTTCCCAACGATCAAGGCGAGTTACATGATCCCCCATGTTGTGCAAA
AAAGCGGTTAGCTCCTTCGGTCCTCCGATCGTTGTCAGAAGTAAGTTGGCCGCAGTGTTATCACTCATGG
TTATGGCAGCACTGCATAATTCTCTTACTGTCATGCCATCCGTAAGATGCTTTTCTGTGACTGGTGAGTA
CTCAACCAAGTCATTCTGAGAATAGTGTATGCGGCGACCGAGTTGCTCTTGCCCGGCGTCAATACGGGAT
AATACCGCGCCACATAGCAGAACTTTAAAAGTGCTCATCATTGGAAAACGTTCTTCGGGGCGAAAACTCT
CAAGGATCTTACCGCTGTTGAGATCCAGTTCGATGTAACCCACTCGTGCACCCAACTGATCTTCAGCATC
TTTTACTTTCACCAGCGTTTCTGGGTGAGCAAAAACAGGAAGGCAAAATGCCGCAAAAAAGGGAATAAGG
GCGACACGGAAATGTTGAATACTCATACTCTTCCTTTTTCAATATTATTGAAGCATTTATCAGGGTTATT
GTCTCATGAGCGGATACATATTTGAATGTATTTAGAAAAATAAACAAATAGGGGTTCCGCGCACATTTCC
CCGAAAAGTGCCAC
